Addgene plasmid #213208: CHRM2-DuET
Purpose: The DuET construct encodes the named human GPCR engineered with a cleaved hemagglutinin signal peptide, a 5' FLAG and a 3' 1D4 epitope tag optimized for expression in mammalian cells and proteomics studies.
Depositing lab: Thomas Sakmar. Publication: Multiplexed selectivity screening of anti-GPCR antibodies. Dahl L, Kotliar IB, Bendes A, Dodig-Crnkovic T, Fromm S, Elofsson A, Uhlen M, Sakmar TP, Schwenk JM. Sci Adv. 2023 May 3;9(18):eadf9297. doi: 10.1126/sciadv.adf9297. Epub 2023 May 3. PubMed 37134173.
Backbone
  Vector backbone: pcDNA 3.1 (+)
  Vector type: Mammalian Expression
Growth in bacteria
  Bacterial resistance: Ampicillin, 100 μg/mL
  Growth temperature: 37°C
  Growth strain: DH5alpha
  Copy number: High Copy
Gene/Insert
  Gene/Insert name: CHRM2 (alt names: Cholinergic receptor muscarinic 2; ACM2)
  Species: H. sapiens (human)
  Entrez Gene: CHRM2 (a.k.a. HM2)
  Promoter: CMV, T7
  Tag / fusion protein: FLAG (N terminal on insert); 1D4 (C terminal on insert)
  Cloning method: Gibson Cloning
Terms and licenses: Academic/Nonprofit Terms; Industry Terms: Not Available to Industry
Depositor comments: Class: A, Family: Acetylcholine (muscarinic). Ensembl ID: ENSG00000181072, Uniprot ID: P08172
How to cite: CHRM2-DuET was a gift from Thomas Sakmar (Addgene plasmid # 213208 ; http://n2t.net/addgene:213208 ; RRID:Addgene_213208)
