[The description below was written by a language model from this plasmid's Addgene catalogue record and pLannotate feature annotations shown in this document.]
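Description:
CHRM2-DuET is a mammalian expression plasmid built on the pcDNA 3.1 (+) backbone that encodes the human muscarinic acetylcholine receptor M2 (CHRM2), a class A GPCR whose main signalling effect is inhibition of adenylate cyclase. It is maintained in E. coli as a high-copy plasmid through a ColE1/pUC-type origin and selected with ampicillin via the β-lactamase gene. An f1 origin is also present. For selection in mammalian cells, the backbone carries a neomycin/kanamycin phosphotransferase cassette driven by the SV40 enhancer/early promoter and terminated by an SV40 polyadenylation signal. Small annotated fragments of lacI, ble, an HIV-1 LTR and bom appear to be short backbone matches rather than functional elements.

The receptor open reading frame sits downstream of the CMV immediate-early enhancer and promoter, which drive strong constitutive expression in mammalian cells, and is followed by the bovine growth hormone polyadenylation signal. A T7 promoter between the CMV promoter and the coding sequence would allow in vitro transcription. According to the catalogue entry, the "DuET" design places a cleavable hemagglutinin signal peptide and a FLAG epitope at the N terminus and a 1D4 epitope at the C terminus. The feature table detects the FLAG sequence just upstream of CHRM2, but it does not separately annotate the signal peptide or the 1D4 tag. The signal peptide is meant to be removed after it has directed membrane insertion, and the two tags at opposite ends allow capture and detection of the full-length receptor. The construct is described as optimized for mammalian expression and proteomics studies, and its associated publication concerns multiplexed selectivity screening of anti-GPCR antibodies.
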