Features (pLannotate 1.2.2; 21 found; start..end, strand, type, name):
    183..771     +  rep_origin     ori: high-copy-number ColE1/pMB1/pBR322/pUC origin of replication
    954..1046    +  CDS            lacI (fragment): lac repressor; lacI; The lac repressor binds to the lac operator to inhibit transcription in E. coli. This inhibition can be relieved by adding lactose or isopropyl-β-D-thiogalactopyranoside (IPTG).
   1059..1080    +  protein_bind   CAP binding site: CAP binding activates transcription in the presence of cAMP. E. coli catabolite activator protein
   1095..1125    +  promoter       lac promoter: promoter for the E. coli lac operon
   1133..1149    +  protein_bind   lac operator: The lac repressor binds to the lac operator to inhibit transcription in E. coli. This inhibition can be relieved by adding lactose or isopropyl-β-D-thiogalactopyranoside (IPTG). lac repressor encoded by lacI
   1222..1343    -  polyA_signal   SV40 poly(A) signal: SV40 polyadenylation signal
   1338..1496    -  CDS            ble (fragment): BLE_KLEPN - Experimental evidence at protein level: Swiss-Prot protein existence level 1. Binding protein with a strong affinity to the bleomycin family of antibiotics. Binds to CL990; an antimitotic-antibiotic compound. From Klebsiella pneumoniae.
   1520..2311    -  CDS            neo: KKA2_KLEPN - Also known as kan, nptII. Experimental evidence at protein level: Swiss-Prot protein existence level 1. Resistance to kanamycin, neomycin, paromomycin, ribostamycin, butirosin and gentamicin B. From Klebsiella pneumoniae.
   2378..2707    -  promoter       SV40 promoter: SV40 enhancer and early promoter
   2721..3149    -  rep_origin     f1 ori (sequence partly withheld): f1 bacteriophage origin of replication; arrow indicates direction of (+) strand synthesis
   3170..3191    -  promoter       SV40 promoter (fragment): SV40 enhancer and early promoter
   3195..3419    -  polyA_signal   bGH poly(A) signal: bovine growth hormone polyadenylation signal
   3550..4947    -  CDS            CHRM2: ACM2_HUMAN - Experimental evidence at protein level: Swiss-Prot protein existence level 1. The muscarinic acetylcholine receptor mediates various cellular responses, including inhibition of adenylate cyclase, breakdown of phosphoinositides and modulation of potassium channels through the action of G proteins. Primary transducing effect is adenylate cyclase inhibition. Signaling promotes phospholipase C activity, leading to the release of inositol trisphosphate (IP3); this then triggers calcium ion release into the cytosol. From Homo sapiens (Human).
   4960..4980    -  CDS            3xFLAG (fragment): three tandem FLAG® epitope tags
   5073..5091    -  promoter       T7 promoter: promoter for bacteriophage T7 RNA polymerase
   5107..5140    -  LTR            5' LTR (truncated) (fragment): truncated 5' long terminal repeat (LTR) from HIV-1
   5136..5339    -  promoter       CMV promoter: human cytomegalovirus (CMV) immediate early promoter
   5340..5719    -  enhancer       CMV enhancer: human cytomegalovirus immediate early enhancer
   5874..5926    +  misc_feature   bom (fragment): basis of mobility region from pBR322
   5985..6089    +  promoter       AmpR promoter: bla
   6090..12      +  CDS            AmpR (across the origin): β-lactamase; bla; confers resistance to ampicillin, carbenicillin, and related antibiotics
>Addgene plasmid #213208 | CHRM2-DuET | addgene full sequence | sequence record 430770 | Addgene NGS Result
AAGCATTGGTAACTGTCAGACCAAGTTTACTCATATATACTTTAGATTGATTTAAAACTTCATTTTTAAT
TTAAAAGGATCTAGGTGAAGATCCTTTTTGATAATCTCATGACCAAAATCCCTTAACGTGAGTTTTCGTT
CCACTGAGCGTCAGACCCCGTAGAAAAGATCAAAGGATCTTCTTGAGATCCTTTTTTTCTGCGCGTAATC
TGCTGCTTGCAAACAAAAAAACCACCGCTACCAGCGGTGGTTTGTTTGCCGGATCAAGAGCTACCAACTC
TTTTTCCGAAGGTAACTGGCTTCAGCAGAGCGCAGATACCAAATACCGTTCTTCTAGTGTAGCCGTAGTT
AGGCCACCACTTCAAGAACTCTGTAGCACCGCCTACATACCTCGCTCTGCTAATCCTGTTACCAGTGGCT
GCTGCCAGTGGCGATAAGTCGTGTCTTACCGGGTTGGACTCAAGACGATAGTTACCGGATAAGGCGCAGC
GGTCGGGCTGAACGGGGGGTTCGTGCACACAGCCCAGCTTGGAGCGAACGACCTACACCGAACTGAGATA
CCTACAGCGTGAGCTATGAGAAAGCGCCACGCTTCCCGAAGGGAGAAAGGCGGACAGGTATCCGGTAAGC
GGCAGGGTCGGAACAGGAGAGCGCACGAGGGAGCTTCCAGGGGGAAACGCCTGGTATCTTTATAGTCCTG
TCGGGTTTCGCCACCTCTGACTTGAGCGTCGATTTTTGTGATGCTCGTCAGGGGGGCGGAGCCTATGGAA
AAACGCCAGCAACGCGGCCTTTTTACGGTTCCTGGCCTTTTGCTGGCCTTTTGCTCACATGTTCTTTCCT
GCGTTATCCCCTGATTCTGTGGATAACCGTATTACCGCCTTTGAGTGAGCTGATACCGCTCGCCGCAGCC
GAACGACCGAGCGCAGCGAGTCAGTGAGCGAGGAAGCGGAAGAGCGCCCAATACGCAAACCGCCTCTCCC
CGCGCGTTGGCCGATTCATTAATGCAGCTGGCACGACAGGTTTCCCGACTGGAAAGCGGGCAGTGAGCGC
AACGCAATTAATGTGAGTTAGCTCACTCATTAGGCACCCCAGGCTTTACACTTTATGCTTCCGGCTCGTA
TGTTGTGTGGAATTGTGAGCGGATAACAATTTCACACAGGAAACAGCTATGACCATGATTACGCCAAGCT
CTAGCTAGAGGTCGACGGTATACAGACATGATAAGATACATTGATGAGTTTGGACAAACCACAACTAGAA
TGCAGTGAAAAAAATGCTTTATTTGTGAAATTTGTGATGCTATTGCTTTATTTGTAACCATTATAAGCTG
CAATAAACAAGTTGGGGTGGGCGAAGAACTCCAGCATGAGATCCCCGCGCTGGAGGATCATCCAGCCGGC
GTCCCGGAAAACGATTCCGAAGCCCAACCTTTCATAGAAGGCGGCGGTGGAATCGAAATCTCGTGATGGC
AGGTTGGGCGTCGCTTGGTCGGTCATTTCGAACCCCAGAGTCCCGCTCAGAAGAACTCGTCAAGAAGGCG
ATAGAAGGCGATGCGCTGCGAATCGGGAGCGGCGATACCGTAAAGCACGAGGAAGCGGTCAGCCCATTCG
CCGCCAAGCTCTTCAGCAATATCACGGGTAGCCAACGCTATGTCCTGATAGCGGTCCGCCACACCCAGCC
GGCCACAGTCGATGAATCCAGAAAAGCGGCCATTTTCCACCATGATATTCGGCAAGCAGGCATCGCCATG
GGTCACGACGAGATCCTCGCCGTCGGGCATGCGCGCCTTGAGCCTGGCGAACAGTTCGGCTGGCGCGAGC
CCCTGATGCTCTTCGTCCAGATCATCCTGATCGACAAGACCGGCTTCCATCCGAGTACGTGCTCGCTCGA
TGCGATGTTTCGCTTGGTGGTCGAATGGGCAGGTAGCCGGATCAAGCGTATGCAGCCGCCGCATTGCATC
AGCCATGATGGATACTTTCTCGGCAGGAGCAAGGTGAGATGACAGGAGATCCTGCCCCGGCACTTCGCCC
AATAGCAGCCAGTCCCTTCCCGCTTCAGTGACAACGTCGAGCACAGCTGCGCAAGGAACGCCCGTCGTGG
CCAGCCACGATAGCCGCGCTGCCTCGTCCTGCAGTTCATTCAGGGCACCGGACAGGTCGGTCTTGACAAA
AAGAACCGGGCGCCCCTGCGCTGACAGCCGGAACACGGCGGCATCAGAGCAGCCGATTGTCTGTTGTGCC
CAGTCATAGCCGAATAGCCTCTCCACCCAAGCGGCCGGAGAACCTGCGTGCAATCCATCTTGTTCAATCA
TGCGAAACGATCCTCATCCTGTCTCTTGATCAGATCCGAAAATGGATATACAAGCTCCCGGGAGCTTTTT
GCAAAAGCCTAGGCCTCCAAAAAAGCCTCCTCACTACTTCTGGAATAGCTCAGAGGCAGAGGCGGCCTCG
GCCTCTGCATAAATAAAAAAAATTAGTCAGCCATGGGGCGGAGAATGGGCGGAACTGGGCGGAGTTAGGG
GCGGGATGGGCGGAGTTAGGGGCGGGACTATGGTTGCTGACTAATTGAGATGCATGCTTTGCATACTTCT
GCCTGCTGGGGAGCCTGGGGACTTTCCACACCTGGTTGCTGACTAATTGAGATGCATGCTTTGCATACTT
CTGCCTGCTGGGGAGCCTGGGGACTTTCCACACCCTAACTGACACACATTCCACAGAATTAATTCGCGTT
AAATTTTTGTTAAATCAGCTCATTTTTTAACCAATAGGCCGAAATCGGCAAAATCCCTTATAAATCAAAA
GAATAGACCGAGATAGGGT
[37 nt withheld, positions 2820-2856]
AAAGAACGTGGACTCCAACGTCAAAGG
[49 nt withheld, positions 2884-2932]
T
[91 nt withheld, positions 2934-3024]
G
[124 nt withheld, positions 3026-3149]
GGGGATACCCCCTAGAGCCCCAGCTGGTTCTTTCCGCCTCAGAAGCCATAGAGCCCACCGCATCCCCAGC
ATGCCTGCTATTGTCTTCCCAATCCTCCCCCTTGCTGTCCTGCCCCACCCCACCCCCCAGAATAGAATGA
CACCTACTCAGACAATGCGATGCAATTTCCTCATTTTATTAGGAAAGGACAGTGGGAGTGGCACCTTCCA
GGGTCAAGGAAGGCACGGGGGAGGGGCAAACAACAGATGGCTGGCAACTAGAAGGCACAGTCGAGGCTGA
TCAGCGGGTTTAAACGGGCCCTCTAGACTCGAGTTAGGCAGGGGCCACCTGAGAAGTCTCGGTCTTAGAC
ACGGTGGTGCTGGCCTCATCGAATTCACCGGTGCGTCCACCGGTATCGATGCGTGTCGCGCCTATGTTTT
TGTAGTGACACATCAGGAGGTGCTTAAATGTTTTTTTGAATGTGGCATTACACAGGGCATAGCATGCAGG
GTTGATTGTACTGTTAATATAACACAGCCAGTAGCCGATAGTCCAAACAGTGTTGGGGATACAGGGAGCG
CAGAAAGTGTTGATAAGTACCATAACATTGTATGGGGCCCATGTGATAATGAATGCCAGGAGGATAGCGA
GGATAGTTCTAGTCACCTTTTTTTCGCGACTGGGGGGAGGCTTTTTCTTAGCGGGCTGTTTGGTCATCTT
CACGATCTTCCGGGCAACAATGTTCTGCTTCTCGTCTCCGTTCTGGCCTGAGGAACCCACCACTTCGACA
GTTGTGTTTGTCGGAGTGCAACTGTCGGATTTAGGTGTCTTGGTCCCAATGCGAATGCATGTTTGCTTGG
AGTTTTCGTCCTTGCTGTGGCCCAAGGATGTGGAAACAGTATTTTCATCCTGAGTAATTTCATCATCCCG
CATATTGGAAGCCACGGCGCTGACAGAGGTAGAGTCGTTAGAACTCTCTTTCTCCTCCCCCTGCACGCAA
TTCTCGGTCACGGGGTCCCTTGGTGCTTTCCCATTCTGAATTTTGTTATGTTCCAGGCCGTCGTCGGAGC
TCGGCATATTGTTATTATTTGGTTTGACGATTCTCCCCTGCACAAGGGAAGGTGAGACGGGGTCTTGATT
TGCAACTGGCTCTTTCTTGTCCTTTTTTATCCGGGACTTGCTAGCTCTTGAGATATGCCAATACAGCACT
GTCATAATGATGACGGGCAGGTAGAAGGCAGCGATGGCAGTCCCGAAGGTTACAGCTGCGTTAGAGAAGA
ACTGGATATAGCACTCGCCGTCTTCCACAGTCCTTACACCCACAATAAACTGCCAGAACAGAATAGCGGG
AGCCCACAGTATAAAAGAAAGCACCCAAGCTGCTGCAATCATCATTCCGGCCATCTTTGTAGTCCTCTTC
ACTGGGTAAGTCAGGGGCTTGGTAACGCAGAAGTACCGATCGAATGAGATAATCAGCAGGTTCATTACAG
ATGCATTGGAAACAACGTAGTCGAGTGCAAGCCAAAGGTCGCAGACCACGGGGCCCAATGGCCAATATCC
AATGACAGTATACAGTGTATAAAGGTTCATGGAGAATACGCCTATTATCAAATCTGCGCATGCCAATGAG
AACAGGAAATAGTTGTTGACTGTCTGCAAGTGCCTATTGACCTTTATAGACACCATCACAAGGATATTGC
CGATGATGGTTACCAGGGACAGTGATCCAGCCACCAGCACAATGAAGACAACCTCAAAGGTCTTGTAAGG
GCTTGTGAGGGCCAATGAGTTGTTTGAGCTATTAGTACTATTGTTCATATCGATGCTGGCGTCATCATCG
TCCTTGTAGTCGGCGAATACCAGGCAGAAGATGTAGCTCAGGGCGATGATCGTCTTCATGGTGGCGCTAA
GCTTAAGTTTAAACGCTAGCCAGCTTGGGTCTCCCTATAGTGAGTCGTATTAATTTCGATAAGCCAGTAA
GCAGTGGGTTCTCTAGTTAGCCAGAGAGCTCTGCTTATATAGACCTCCCACCGTACACGCCTACCGCCCA
TTTGCGTCAATGGGGCGGAGTTGTTACGACATTTTGGAAAGTCCCGTTGATTTTGGTGCCAAAACAAACT
CCCATTGACGTCAATGGGGTGGAGACTTGGAAATCCCCGTGAGTCAAACCGCTATCCACGCCCATTGATG
TACTGCCAAAACCGCATCACCATGGTAATAGCGATGACTAATACGTAGATGTACTGCCAAGTAGGAAAGT
CCCATAAGGTCATGTACTGGGCATAATGCCAGGCGGGCCATTTACCGTCATTGACGTCAATAGGGGGCGT
ACTTGGCATATGATACACTTGATGTACTGCCAAGTGGGCAGTTTACCGTAAATACTCCACCCATTGACGT
CAATGGAAAGTCCCTATTGGCGTTACTATGGGAACATACGTCATTATTGACGTCAATGGGCGGGGGTCGT
TGGGCGGTCAGCCAGGCGGGCCATTTACCGTAAGTTATGTAACGCGGAACTCCATATATGGGCTATGAAC
TAATGACCCCGTAATTGATTACTATTAATAACTAGTCAATAATCAATGTCAACGCGTATATCTGGCCCGT
ACATCGCGAAGCAGCGCAAAACGCCTAACCCTAAGCAGATTCTTCATGCAAATGTCGGTCAAGCCTTGCC
TTGTTGTAGCTTAAATTTTGCTCGCGCACTACTCAGCGACCTCCAACACACAAGCAGGGAGCAGATACTG
GCTTAACTATGCGGCATCAGAGCAGATTGTACTGAGAGTGCACCATAGGGGATCGGGAGATCTCCCGATC
CGTCGACGTCAGGTGGCACTTTTCGGGGAAATGTGCGCGGAACCCCTATTTGTTTATTTTTCTAAATACA
TTCAAATATGTATCCGCTCATGAGACAATAACCCTGATAAATGCTTCAATAATATTGAAAAAGGAAGAGT
ATGAGTATTCAACATTTCCGTGTCGCCCTTATTCCCTTTTTTGCGGCATTTTGCCTTCCTGTTTTTGCTC
ACCCAGAAACGCTGGTGAAAGTAAAAGATGCTGAAGATCAGTTGGGTGCACGAGTGGGTTACATCGAACT
GGATCTCAACAGCGGTAAGATCCTTGAGAGTTTTCGCCCCGAAGAACGTTTTCCAATGATGAGCACTTTT
AAAGTTCTGCTATGTGGCGCGGTATTATCCCGTATTGACGCCGGGCAAGAGCAACTCGGTCGCCGCATAC
ACTATTCTCAGAATGACTTGGTTGAGTACTCACCAGTCACAGAAAAGCATCTTACGGATGGCATGACAGT
AAGAGAATTATGCAGTGCTGCCATAACCATGAGTGATAACACTGCGGCCAACTTACTTCTGACAACGATC
GGAGGACCGAAGGAGCTAACCGCTTTTTTGCACAACATGGGGGATCATGTAACTCGCCTTGATCGTTGGG
AACCGGAGCTGAATGAAGCCATACCAAACGACGAGCGTGACACCACGATGCCTGTAGCAATGGCAACAAC
GTTGCGCAAACTATTAACTGGCGAACTACTTACTCTAGCTTCCCGGCAACAATTAATAGACTGGATGGAG
GCGGATAAAGTTGCAGGACCACTTCTGCGCTCGGCCCTTCCGGCTGGCTGGTTTATTGCTGATAAATCTG
GAGCCGGTGAGCGTGGGTCTCGCGGTATCATTGCAGCACTGGGGCCAGATGGTAAGCCCTCCCGTATCGT
AGTTATCTACACGACGGGGAGTCAGGCAACTATGGATGAACGAAATAGACAGATCGCTGAGATAGGTGCC
TCACTGATT
